>Addgene plasmid #71275 | pCAM-kan-R4R3 | depositor full sequence | sequence record 127491 | Full Sequence
GGGGATCCTCTAGAGTCGACCTGCAGGCATGCAAGCTTGGCACTGGCCGTCGTTTTACAACGTCGTGACT
GGGAAAACCCTGGCGTTACCCAACTTAATCGCCTTGCAGCACATCCCCCTTTCGCCAGCTGGCGTAATAG
CGAAGAGGCCCGCACCGATCGCCCTTCCCAACAGTTGCGCAGCCTGAATGGCGAATGCTAGAGCAGCTTG
AGCTTGGATCAGATTGTCGTTTCCCGCCTTCAGTTTAAACTATCAGTGTTTGACAGGATATATTGGCGGG
TAAACCTAAGAGAAAAGAGCGTTTATTAGAATAACGGATATTTAAAAGGGCGTGAAAAGGTTTATCCGTT
CGTCCATTTGTATGTGCATGCCAACCACAGGGTTCCCCTCGGGATCAAAGTACTTTGATCCAACCCCTCC
GCTGCTATAGTGCAGTCGGCTTCTGACGTTCAGTGCAGCCGTCTTCTGAAAACGACATGTCGCACAAGTC
CTAAGTTACGCGACAGGCTGCCGCCCTGCCCTTTTCCTGGCGTTTTCTTGTCGCGTGTTTTAGTCGCATA
AAGTAGAATACTTGCGACTAGAACCGGAGACATTACGCCATGAACAAGAGCGCCGCCGCTGGCCTGCTGG
GCTATGCCCGCGTCAGCACCGACGACCAGGACTTGACCAACCAACGGGCCGAACTGCACGCGGCCGGCTG
CACCAAGCTGTTTTCCGAGAAGATCACCGGCACCAGGCGCGACCGCCCGGAGCTGGCCAGGATGCTTGAC
CACCTACGCCCTGGCGACGTTGTGACAGTGACCAGGCTAGACCGCCTGGCCCGCAGCACCCGCGACCTAC
TGGACATTGCCGAGCGCATCCAGGAGGCCGGCGCGGGCCTGCGTAGCCTGGCAGAGCCGTGGGCCGACAC
CACCACGCCGGCCGGCCGCATGGTGTTGACCGTGTTCGCCGGCATTGCCGAGTTCGAGCGTTCCCTAATC
ATCGACCGCACCCGGAGCGGGCGCGAGGCCGCCAAGGCCCGAGGCGTGAAGTTTGGCCCCCGCCCTACCC
TCACCCCGGCACAGATCGCGCACGCCCGCGAGCTGATCGACCAGGAAGGCCGCACCGTGAAAGAGGCGGC
TGCACTGCTTGGCGTGCATCGCTCGACCCTGTACCGCGCACTTGAGCGCAGCGAGGAAGTGACGCCCACC
GAGGCCAGGCGGCGCGGTGCCTTCCGTGAGGACGCATTGACCGAGGCCGACGCCCTGGCGGCCGCCGAGA
ATGAACGCCAAGAGGAACAAGCATGAAACCGCACCAGGACGGCCAGGACGAACCGTTTTTCATTACCGAA
GAGATCGAGGCGGAGATGATCGCGGCCGGGTACGTGTTCGAGCCGCCCGCGCACGTCTCAACCGTGCGGC
TGCATGAAATCCTGGCCGGTTTGTCTGATGCCAAGCTGGCGGCCTGGCCGGCCAGCTTGGCCGCTGAAGA
AACCGAGCGCCGCCGTCTAAAAAGGTGATGTGTATTTGAGTAAAACAGCTTGCGTCATGCGGTCGCTGCG
TATATGATGCGATGAGTAAATAAACAAATACGCAAGGGGAACGCATGAAGGTTATCGCTGTACTTAACCA
GAAAGGCGGGTCAGGCAAGACGACCATCGCAACCCATCTAGCCCGCGCCCTGCAACTCGCCGGGGCCGAT
GTTCTGTTAGTCGATTCCGATCCCCAGGGCAGTGCCCGCGATTGGGCGGCCGTGCGGGAAGATCAACCGC
TAACCGTTGTCGGCATCGACCGCCCGACGATTGACCGCGACGTGAAGGCCATCGGCCGGCGCGACTTCGT
AGTGATCGACGGAGCGCCCCAGGCGGCGGACTTGGCTGTGTCCGCGATCAAGGCAGCCGACTTCGTGCTG
ATTCCGGTGCAGCCAAGCCCTTACGACATATGGGCCACCGCCGACCTGGTGGAGCTGGTTAAGCAGCGCA
TTGAGGTCACGGATGGAAGGCTACAAGCGGCCTTTGTCGTGTCGCGGGCGATCAAAGGCACGCGCATCGG
CGGTGAGGTTGCCGAGGCGCTGGCCGGGTACGAGCTGCCCATTCTTGAGTCCCGTATCACGCAGCGCGTG
AGCTACCCAGGCACTGCCGCCGCCGGCACAACCGTTCTTGAATCAGAACCCGAGGGCGACGCTGCCCGCG
AGGTCCAGGCGCTGGCCGCTGAAATTAAATCAAAACTCATTTGAGTTAATGAGGTAAAGAGAAAATGAGC
AAAAGCACAAACACGCTAAGTGCCGGCCGTCCGAGCGCACGCAGCAGCAAGGCTGCAACGTTGGCCAGCC
TGGCAGACACGCCAGCCATGAAGCGGGTCAACTTTCAGTTGCCGGCGGAGGATCACACCAAGCTGAAGAT
GTACGCGGTACGCCAAGGCAAGACCATTACCGAGCTGCTATCTGAATACATCGCGCAGCTACCAGAGTAA
ATGAGCAAATGAATAAATGAGTAGATGAATTTTAGCGGCTAAAGGAGGCGGCATGGAAAATCAAGAACAA
CCAGGCACCGACGCCGTGGAATGCCCCATGTGTGGAGGAACGGGCGGTTGGCCAGGCGTAAGCGGCTGGG
TTGTCTGCCGGCCCTGCAATGGCACTGGAACCCCCAAGCCCGAGGAATCGGCGTGACGGTCGCAAACCAT
CCGGCCCGGTACAAATCGGCGCGGCGCTGGGTGATGACCTGGTGGAGAAGTTGAAGGCCGCGCAGGCCGC
CCAGCGGCAACGCATCGAGGCAGAAGCACGCCCCGGTGAATCGTGGCAAGCGGCCGCTGATCGAATCCGC
AAAGAATCCCGGCAACCGCCGGCAGCCGGTGCGCCGTCGATTAGGAAGCCGCCCAAGGGCGACGAGCAAC
CAGATTTTTTCGTTCCGATGCTCTATGACGTGGGCACCCGCGATAGTCGCAGCATCATGGACGTGGCCGT
TTTCCGTCTGTCGAAGCGTGACCGACGAGCTGGCGAGGTGATCCGCTACGAGCTTCCAGACGGGCACGTA
GAGGTTTCCGCAGGGCCGGCCGGCATGGCCAGTGTGTGGGATTACGACCTGGTACTGATGGCGGTTTCCC
ATCTAACCGAATCCATGAACCGATACCGGGAAGGGAAGGGAGACAAGCCCGGCCGCGTGTTCCGTCCACA
CGTTGCGGACGTACTCAAGTTCTGCCGGCGAGCCGATGGCGGAAAGCAGAAAGACGACCTGGTAGAAACC
TGCATTCGGTTAAACACCACGCACGTTGCCATGCAGCGTACGAAGAAGGCCAAGAACGGCCGCCTGGTGA
CGGTATCCGAGGGTGAAGCCTTGATTAGCCGCTACAAGATCGTAAAGAGCGAAACCGGGCGGCCGGAGTA
CATCGAGATCGAGCTAGCTGATTGGATGTACCGCGAGATCACAGAAGGCAAGAACCCGGACGTGCTGACG
GTTCACCCCGATTACTTTTTGATCGATCCCGGCATCGGCCGTTTTCTCTACCGCCTGGCACGCCGCGCCG
CAGGCAAGGCAGAAGCCAGATGGTTGTTCAAGACGATCTACGAACGCAGTGGCAGCGCCGGAGAGTTCAA
GAAGTTCTGTTTCACCGTGCGCAAGCTGATCGGGTCAAATGACCTGCCGGAGTACGATTTGAAGGAGGAG
GCGGGGCAGGCTGGCCCGATCCTAGTCATGCGCTACCGCAACCTGATCGAGGGCGAAGCATCCGCCGGTT
CCTAATGTACGGAGCAGATGCTAGGGCAAATTGCCCTAGCAGGGGAAAAAGGTCGAAAAGGTCTCTTTCC
TGTGGATAGCACGTACATTGGGAACCCAAAGCCGTACATTGGGAACCGGAACCCGTACATTGGGAACCCA
AAGCCGTACATTGGGAACCGGTCACACATGTAAGTGACTGATATAAAAGAGAAAAAAGGCGATTTTTCCG
CCTAAAACTCTTTAAAACTTATTAAAACTCTTAAAACCCGCCTGGCCTGTGCATAACTGTCTGGCCAGCG
CACAGCCGAAGAGCTGCAAAAAGCGCCTACCCTTCGGTCGCTGCGCTCCCTACGCCCCGCCGCTTCGCGT
CGGCCTATCGCGGCCGCTGGCCGCTCAAAAATGGCTGGCCTACGGCCAGGCAATCTACCAGGGCGCGGAC
AAGCCGCGCCGTCGCCACTCGACCGCCGGCGCCCACATCAAGGCACCCTGCCTCGCGCGTTTCGGTGATG
ACGGTGAAAACCTCTGACACATGCAGCTCCCGGAGACGGTCACAGCTTGTCTGTAAGCGGATGCCGGGAG
CAGACAAGCCCGTCAGGGCGCGTCAGCGGGTGTTGGCGGGTGTCGGGGCGCAGCCATGACCCAGTCACGT
AGCGATAGCGGAGTGTATACTGGCTTAACTATGCGGCATCAGAGCAGATTGTACTGAGAGTGCACCATAT
GCGGTGTGAAATACCGCACAGATGCGTAAGGAGAAAATACCGCATCAGGCGCTCTTCCGCTTCCTCGCTC
ACTGACTCGCTGCGCTCGGTCGTTCGGCTGCGGCGAGCGGTATCAGCTCACTCAAAGGCGGTAATACGGT
TATCCACAGAATCAGGGGATAACGCAGGAAAGAACATGTGAGCAAAAGGCCAGCAAAAGGCCAGGAACCG
TAAAAAGGCCGCGTTGCTGGCGTTTTTCCATAGGCTCCGCCCCCCTGACGAGCATCACAAAAATCGACGC
TCAAGTCAGAGGTGGCGAAACCCGACAGGACTATAAAGATACCAGGCGTTTCCCCCTGGAAGCTCCCTCG
TGCGCTCTCCTGTTCCGACCCTGCCGCTTACCGGATACCTGTCCGCCTTTCTCCCTTCGGGAAGCGTGGC
GCTTTCTCATAGCTCACGCTGTAGGTATCTCAGTTCGGTGTAGGTCGTTCGCTCCAAGCTGGGCTGTGTG
CACGAACCCCCCGTTCAGCCCGACCGCTGCGCCTTATCCGGTAACTATCGTCTTGAGTCCAACCCGGTAA
GACACGACTTATCGCCACTGGCAGCAGCCACTGGTAACAGGATTAGCAGAGCGAGGTATGTAGGCGGTGC
TACAGAGTTCTTGAAGTGGTGGCCTAACTACGGCTACACTAGAAGGACAGTATTTGGTATCTGCGCTCTG
CTGAAGCCAGTTACCTTCGGAAAAAGAGTTGGTAGCTCTTGATCCGGCAAACAAACCACCGCTGGTAGCG
GTGGTTTTTTTGTTTGCAAGCAGCAGATTACGCGCAGAAAAAAAGGATCTCAAGAAGATCCTTTGATCTT
TTCTACGGGGTCTGACGCTCAGTGGAACGAAAACTCACGTTAAGGGATTTTGGTCATGCATTCTAGGTAC
TAAAACAATTCATCCAGTAAAATATAATATTTTATTTTCTCCCAATCAGGCTTGATCCCCAGTAAGTCAA
AAAATAGCTCGACATACTGTTCTTCCCCGATATCCTCCCTGATCGACCGGACGCAGAAGGCAATGTCATA
CCACTTGTCCGCCCTGCCGCTTCTCCCAAGATCAATAAAGCCACTTACTTTGCCATCTTTCACAAAGATG
TTGCTGTCTCCCAGGTCGCCGTGGGAAAAGACAAGTTCCTCTTCGGGCTTTTCCGTCTTTAAAAAATCAT
ACAGCTCGCGCGGATCTTTAAATGGAGTGTCTTCTTCCCAGTTTTCGCAATCCACATCGGCCAGATCGTT
ATTCAGTAAGTAATCCAATTCGGCTAAGCGGCTGTCTAAGCTATTCGTATAGGGACAATCCGATATGTCG
ATGGAGTGAAAGAGCCTGATGCACTCCGCATACAGCTCGATAATCTTTTCAGGGCTTTGTTCATCTTCAT
ACTCTTCCGAGCAAAGGACGCCATCGGCCTCACTCATGAGCAGATTGCTCCAGCCATCATGCCGTTCAAA
GTGCAGGACCTTTGGAACAGGCAGCTTTCCTTCCAGCCATAGCATCATGTCCTTTTCCCGTTCCACATCA
TAGGTGGTCCCTTTATACCGGCTGTCCGTCATTTTTAAATATAGGTTTTCATTTTCTCCCACCAGCTTAT
ATACCTTAGCAGGAGACATTCCTTCCGTATCTTTTACGCAGCGGTATTTTTCGATCAGTTTTTTCAATTC
CGGTGATATTCTCATTTTAGCCATTTATTATTTCCTTCCTCTTTTCTACAGTATTTAAAGATACCCCAAG
AAGCTAATTATAACAAGACGAACTCCAATTCACTGTTCCTTGCATTCTAAAACCTTAAATACCAGAAAAC
AGCTTTTTCAAAGTTGTTTTCAAAGTTGGCGTATAACATAGTATCGACGGAGCCGATTTTGAAACCGCGG
TGATCACAGGCAGCAACGCTCTGTCATCGTTACAATCAACATGCTACCCTCCGCGAGATCATCCGTGTTT
CAAACCCGGCAGCTTAGTTGCCGTTCTTCCGAATAGCATCGGTAACATGAGCAAAGTCTGCCGCCTTACA
ACGGCTCTCCCGCTGACGCCGTCCCGGACTGATGGGCTGCCTGTATCGAGTGGTGATTTTGTGCCGAGCT
GCCGGTCGGGGAGCTGTTGGCTGGCTGGTGGCAGGATATATTGTGGTGTAAACAAATTGACGCTTAGACA
ACTTAATAACACATTGCGGACGTTTTTAATGTACTGAATTAACGCCGAATTCCGGTCGATCTAGTAACAT
AGATGACACCGCGCGCGATAATTTATCCTAGTTTGCGCGCTATATTTTGTTTTCTATCGCGTATTAAATG
TATAATTGCGGGACTCTAATCAAAAAACCCATCTCATAAATAACGTCATGCATTACATGTTAATTATTAC
ATGCTTAACGTAATTCAACAGAAATTATATGATAATCATCGCAAGACCGGCAACAGGATTCAATCTTAAG
AAACTTTATTGCCAAATGTTTGAACGATCTGCTTGACTCTAGCTAGAGTCCGAACCCCAGAGTCCCGCTC
AGAAGAACTCGTCAAGAAGGCGATAGAAGGCGATGCGCTGCGAATCGGGAGCGGCGATACCGTAAAGCAC
GAGGAAGCGGTCAGCCCATTCGCCGCCAAGCTCTTCAGCAATATCACGGGTAGCCAACGCTATGTCCTGA
TAGCGGTCCGCCACACCCAGCCGGCCACAGTCGATGAATCCAGAAAAGCGGCCATTTTCCACCATGATAT
TCGGCAAGCAGGCATCGCCCTGGGTCACGACGAGATCCTCGCCGTCGGGCATCCGCGCCTTGAGCCTGGC
GAACAGTTCGGCTGGCGCGAGCCCCTGATGCTCTTCGTCCAGATCATCCTGATCGACAAGACCGGCTTCC
ATCCGAGTACGTCCTCGCTCGATGCGATGTTTCGCTTGGTGGTCGAATGGGCAGGTAGCCGGATCAAGCG
TATGCAGCCGCCGCATTGCATCAGCCATGATGGATACTTTCTCGGCAGGAGCAAGGTGAGATGACAGGAG
ATCCTGCCCCGGCACTTCGCCCAATAGCAGCCAGTCCCTTCCCGCTTCAGTGACAACGTCGAGCACAGCT
GCGCAAGGAACGCCCGTCGTGGCCAGCCACGATAGCCGCGCTGCCTCGTCTTGGAGTTCATTCAGGGCAC
CGGACAGGTCGGTCTTGACAAAAAGAACCGGGCGCCCCTGCGCTGACAGCCGGAACACGGCGGCATCAGA
GCAGCCGATTGTCTGTTGTGCCCAGTCATAGCCGAATAGCCTCTCCACCCAAGCGGCCGGAGAACCTGCG
TGCAATCCATCTTGTTCAATCATGCCTCGATCGAGTTGAGAGTGAATATGAGACTCTAATTGGATACCGA
GGGGAATTTATGGAACGTCAGTGGAGCATTTTTGACAAGAAATATTTGCTAGCTGATAGTGACCTTAGGC
GACTTTTGAACGCGCAATAATGGTTTCTGACGTATGTGCTTAGCTCATTAAACTCCAGAAACCCGCGGCT
GAGTGGCTCCTTCAACGTTGCGGTTCTGTCAGTTCCAAACGTAAAACGGCTTGTCCCGCGTCATCGGCGG
GGGTCATAACGTGACTCCCTTAATTCTCATGTATCGATAACATTAACGTTTACAATTTCGCGCCATTCGC
CATTCAGGCTGCGCAACTGTTGGGAAGGGCGATCGGTGCGGGCCTCTTCGCTATTACGCCAGCTGGCGAA
AGGGGGATGTGCTGCAAGGCGATTAAGTTGGGTAACGCCAGGGTTTTCCCAGTCACGACGTTGTAAAACG
ACGGCCAGTGAATTGTAATACGACTCACTATAGGGCGAATTGGGTACCGGGCCCCCCCTCGAGGTCGACG
GTATCGATAAGCTTCAACTTTGTATAGAAAAGTTGAACGAGAAACGTAAAATGATATAAATATCAATATA
TTAAATTAGATTTTGCATAAAAAACAGACTACATAATACTGTAAAACACAACATATCCAGTCACTATGGT
CGACCTGCAGACTGGCTGTGTATAAGGGAGCCTGACATTTATATTCCCCAGAACATCAGGTTAATGGCGT
TTTTGATGTCATTTTCGCGGTGGCTGAGATCAGCCACTTCTTCCCCGATAACGGAGACCGGCACACTGGC
CATATCGGTGGTCATCATGCGCCAGCTTTCATCCCCGATATGCACCACCGGGTAAAGTTCACGGGGGACT
TTATCTGACAGCAGACGTGCACTGGCCAGGGGGATCACCATCCGTCGCCCGGGCGTGTCAATAATATCAC
TCTGTACATCCACAAACAGACGATAACGGCTCTCTCTTTTATAGGTGTAAACCTTAAACTGCATTTCACC
AGCCCCTGTTCTCGTCGGCAAAAGAGCCGTTCATTTCAATAAACCGGGCGACCTCAGCCATCCCTTCCTG
ATTTTCCGCTTTCCAGCGTTCGGCACGCAGACGACGGGCTTCATTCTGCATGGTTGTGCTTACCGAACCG
GAGATATTGACATCATATATGCCTTGAGCAACTGATAGCTGTCGCTGTCAACTGTCACTGTAATACGCTG
CTTCATAGCATACCTCTTTTTGACATACTTCGGGTATACATATCAGTATATATTCTTATACCGCAAAAAT
CAGCGCGCAAATACGCATACTGTTATCTGGCTTTTAGTAAGCCGGATCCTCTAGATTACGCCCCGCCCTG
CCACTCATCGCAGTACTGTTGTAATTCATTAAGCATTCTGCCGACATGGAAGCCATCACAAACGGCATGA
TGAACCTGAATCGCCAGCGGCATCAGCACCTTGTCGCCTTGCGTATAATATTTGCCCATGGTGAAAACGG
GGGCGAAGAAGTTGTCCATATTGGCCACGTTTAAATCAAAACTGGTGAAACTCACCCAGGGATTGGCTGA
GACGAAAAACATATTCTCAATAAACCCTTTAGGGAAATAGGCCAGGTTTTCACCGTAACACGCCACATCT
TGCGAATATATGTGTAGAAACTGCCGGAAATCGTCGTGGTATTCACTCCAGAGCGATGAAAACGTTTCAG
TTTGCTCATGGAAAACGGTGTAACAAGGGTGAACACTATCCCATATCACCAGCTCACCGTCTTTCATTGC
CATACGGAATTCCGGATGAGCATTCATCAGGCGGGCAAGAATGTGAATAAAGGCCGGATAAAACTTGTGC
TTATTTTTCTTTACGGTCTTTAAAAAGGCCGTAATATCCAGCTGAACGGTCTGGTTATAGGTACATTGAG
CAACTGACTGAAATGCCTCAAAATGTTCTTTACGATGCCATTGGGATATATCAACGGTGGTATATCCAGT
GATTTTTTTCTCCATTTTAGCTTCCTTAGCTCCTGAAAATCTCGACGGATCCTAACTCAAAATCCACACA
TTATACGAGCCGGAAGCATAAAGTGTAAAGCCTGGGGGTGCCTAATGCGGCCGCCATAGTGACTGGATAT
GTTGTGTTTTACAGTATTATGTAGTCTGTTTTTTATGCAAAATCTAATTTAATATATTGATATTTATATC
ATTTTACGTTTCTCGTTCAACTTTATTATACATAGTTGGATATCGAATTCCTGCAGCCCGGGGATCCACT
AGTTCTAGAGCGGCCGCCACCGCGGTGGAGCTCCAGCTTTTGTTCCCTTTAGTGAGGGTTAATTCCGAGC
TTGGCGTAATCATGGTCATAGCTGTTTCCTGTGTGAAATTGTTATCCGCTCACAATTCCACACAACATAC
GAGCCGGAAGHCATAAAGTGTAAAGCCTGGGGTGCCTAATGAGTGAGCTAACTCACATTAATTGCGTTGC
GCTCACTGCCCGCTTTCCAGTCGGGAAACCTGTCGTGCCAGCTGCATTAATGAATCGGCCAACGCGCGGG
GAGAGGCGGTTTGCGTATTGGGCGCTCTTCCGCTTCCTCGCTCACTGACTCGCTGCGCTCGGTCGTTCGG
CTGCGGCGAGCGGTATCAGCTCACTCAAAGGCGGTAATACGGTTATCCACAGAATCAGGGGATAACGCAG
GAAAGAACATGAAGG
Features (pLannotate 1.2.2; 34 found; start..end, strand, type, name):
      1..38      +  misc_feature   MCS (fragment): pUC18/19 multiple cloning site
     41..195     +  CDS            lacZα (fragment): LacZα fragment of β-galactosidase; lacZ fragment
    261..285     +  misc_feature   RB T-DNA repeat: right border repeat from nopaline C58 T-DNA
    624..1025    +  CDS            Y4CG_SINFN (fragment): Protein inferred from homology: Swiss-Prot protein existence level 3. From Sinorhizobium fredii (strain NBRC 101917 / NGR234).
   1585..2214    +  CDS            pVS1 StaA: stability protein from the Pseudomonas plasmid pVS1 (Heeb et al., 2000)
   2647..3715    +  CDS            pVS1 RepA (fragment): replication protein from the Pseudomonas plasmid pVS1 (Heeb et al., 2000)
   3781..3975    +  rep_origin     pVS1 oriV: origin of replication for the Pseudomonas plasmid pVS1 (Heeb et al., 2000)
   4178..4217    +  CDS            rop (fragment): Rop protein, which maintains plasmids at low copy number; rop
   4319..4459    +  misc_feature   bom: basis of mobility region from pBR322
   4645..5233    -  rep_origin     ori: high-copy-number ColE1/pMB1/pBR322/pUC origin of replication
   5320..6114    -  CDS            KanR: aminoglycoside phosphotransferase; aphA-3; confers resistance to kanamycin
   6539..6563    +  misc_feature   LB T-DNA repeat: left border repeat from nopaline C58 T-DNA
   6638..6889    -  terminator     NOS terminator: nopaline synthase terminator and poly(A) signal
   6929..7723    -  CDS            NeoR/KanR: aminoglycoside phosphotransferase from Tn5; aph(3')-II (or nptII); confers resistance to neomycin, kanamycin, and G418 (Geneticin®)
   7757..7936    -  promoter       NOS promoter: nopaline synthase promoter
   8022..8038    +  rep_origin     M13 ori (fragment): M13 bacteriophage origin of replication; arrow indicates direction of (+) strand synthesis
   8046..8203    -  CDS            lacZα (fragment): LacZα fragment of β-galactosidase; lacZ fragment
   8206..8224    +  promoter       T7 promoter: promoter for bacteriophage T7 RNA polymerase
   8233..8274    -  misc_feature   MCS (fragment): pBluescript multiple cloning site
   8275..8295    +  protein_bind   attB4: mutant version of attB; core recombination site for the Gateway® BP reaction BP Clonase™
   8279..8398    +  protein_bind   attR1: mutant version of attR; recombination site for the Gateway® LR reaction LR Clonase™
   8439..8744    -  CDS            ccdB: CcdB, a bacterial toxin that poisons DNA gyrase; ccdB; Plasmids containing the ccdB gene cannot be propagated in standard E. coli strains.
   8749..8907    -  CDS            ccdA (fragment): CCDA_ECO57 - Also known as H, letA. Experimental evidence at protein level: Swiss-Prot protein existence level 1. Antitoxin component of a type II toxin-antitoxin (TA) system which inhibits the post-segregational killing (PSK) of plasmid-free cells, also referred to as a plasmid addiction system. Binds to and blocks the activity of CcdB; will also remove bound CcdB protein from the CcdB-GyrA complex by forming a CcdA-CcdB complex, a process termed rejuvenation. Functions as a transcriptional corepressor for the ccdAB operon, repression also requires CcdB (By similarity). From Escherichia coli
   9086..9745    -  CDS            CmR: chloramphenicol acetyltransferase; cat; confers resistance to chloramphenicol
   9746..9775    -  promoter       cat promoter (fragment): promoter of the E. coli cat gene encoding chloramphenicol acetyltransferase
   9799..9829    -  promoter       lac UV5 promoter: E. coli lac promoter with an "up" mutation
   9855..9978    -  protein_bind   attR3: mutant version of attR; recombination site for the Gateway® LR reaction LR Clonase™
   9979..10043   -  misc_feature   MCS (fragment): pBluescript multiple cloning site
  10056..10074   -  promoter       T3 promoter: promoter for bacteriophage T3 RNA polymerase
  10119..10135   -  protein_bind   lac operator: The lac repressor binds to the lac operator to inhibit transcription in E. coli. This inhibition can be relieved by adding lactose or isopropyl-β-D-thiogalactopyranoside (IPTG). lac repressor encoded by lacI
  10143..10174   -  promoter       lac promoter: promoter for the E. coli lac operon
  10189..10210   -  protein_bind   CAP binding site: CAP binding activates transcription in the presence of cAMP. E. coli catabolite activator protein
  10223..10315   -  CDS            lacI (fragment): lac repressor; lacI; The lac repressor binds to the lac operator to inhibit transcription in E. coli. This inhibition can be relieved by adding lactose or isopropyl-β-D-thiogalactopyranoside (IPTG).
  10317..10441   -  rep_origin     RSF ori (fragment): Plasmids containing the RSF 1030 origin of replication can be propagated in E. coli cells that contain additional plasmids with compatible origins.
