[The description below was written by a language model from this plasmid's Addgene catalogue record and pLannotate feature annotations shown in this document.]
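Description:
pCAM-kan-R4R3 is an empty binary destination vector for Agrobacterium-mediated plant transformation, built on the pCAMBIA1300 backbone and adapted for MultiSite Gateway cloning. Outside the T-DNA it carries a high-copy ColE1/pBR322-type origin with the bom mobilisation region for propagation in E. coli, the pVS1 replicon (oriV, RepA and the StaA stability protein) for maintenance in Agrobacterium, and a bacterial aphA-3 kanamycin resistance gene.

Between the nopaline-type left and right T-DNA border repeats lie two functional units. Next to the left border is the plant selection cassette, an nptII (NeoR/KanR) coding sequence driven by the NOS promoter and ended by the NOS terminator, which gives kanamycin resistance to transformed plants. This is the "kan" in the name. The second unit is the Gateway destination cassette, which holds a chloramphenicol resistance gene and the ccdB gyrase toxin, together with a ccdA fragment. It is flanked by attR-type sites: one is annotated attR3, and the other is labelled automatically as attR1 overlapping an attB4 core, which fits the attR4 site implied by the name. Remnants of pBluescript-derived cloning sites, T7 and T3 promoters and lac/lacZα elements surround the cassette.

Because ccdB is present, the empty vector must be kept in a ccdB-tolerant strain under chloramphenicol and kanamycin selection. In an LR reaction, entry clones replace the CmR–ccdB cassette, which counter-selects non-recombined plasmid in standard strains. No insert or plant expression promoter is supplied; these come from the entry clones. According to the associated publication title, the vector belongs to a MultiSite Gateway-compatible system for cell type-specific inducible gene expression in plants.
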