Addgene plasmid #71275: pCAM-kan-R4R3
Purpose: (Empty Backbone) Binary destination vector for plant transformation. Kanamycin resistance.
Depositing lab: Ari Pekka Mähönen. Depositing organization: University of Helsinki. Publication: MultiSite Gateway compatible cell type-specific gene inducible system for plants. Siligato R, Wang X, Yadav SR, Lehesranta S, Ma G, Ursache R, Sevilem I, Zhang J, Gorte M, Prasad K, Wrzaczek M, Heidstra R, Murphy A, Scheres B, Mahonen AP. Plant Physiol. 2015 Dec 7. pii: pp.01246.2015. 10.1104/pp.15.01246 PubMed 26644504.
Backbone
  Vector backbone: pCAMBIA1300
  Backbone manufacturer: Cambia
  Vector type: Multisite Gateway
  Selectable markers: Kanamycin
Growth in bacteria
  Bacterial resistance: Chloramphenicol and Kanamycin, 25 & 50 μg/mL
  Growth temperature: 37°C
  Growth strain: ccdB Survival
  Copy number: High Copy
Gene/Insert
  Gene/Insert name: None
Terms and licenses: Academic/Nonprofit Terms; Industry Terms: Not Available to Industry
Depositor comments: See genbank file for best annotation of features.
How to cite: pCAM-kan-R4R3 was a gift from Ari Pekka Mähönen (Addgene plasmid # 71275 ; http://n2t.net/addgene:71275 ; RRID:Addgene_71275)
