>Addgene plasmid #71275 | pCAM-kan-R4R3 | addgene partial sequence | sequence record 132639 | GW-3 5'-GCATGATGACCACCGATATG-3'
TGGCTGATCTCAGCCACCGCGAAAATGACATCAAAAACGCCATTAACCTGATGTTCTGGGGAATATAAAT
GTCAGGCTCCCTTATACACAGCCAGTCTGCAGGTCGACCATAGTGACTGGATATGTTGTGTTTTACAGTA
TTATGTAGTCTGTTTTTTATGCAAAATCTAATTTAATATATTGATATTTATATCATTTTACGTTTCTCGT
TCAACTTTTCTATACAAAGTTGAAGCTTATCGATACCGTCGACCTCGAGGGGGGGCCCGGTACCCAATTC
GCCCTATAGTGAGTCGTATTACGCGCGCTCACTGGCCGTCGTTTTACAACGTCGTGACTGGGAAAACCCT
GGCGTTACCCAACTTAATCGCCTTGCAGCACATCCCCCTTTCGCCAGCTGGCGTAATAGCGAAGAGGCCC
GCACCGATCGCCCTTCCCAACAGTTGCGCAGCCTGAATGGCGAATGGAAATTGTAAGCGTTAATGTTATC
GATCATGAGCGGAGAATTAAGGGAGTCACGTTATGACCCCCGCCGATGACGCGGGACAAGCCGTTTTACG
TTTGGAACTGACAGAACCGCAACGTTGAAGGAGCCACTGAGCCGCGGGTTTCTGGAGTTTAATGAGCTAA
GCACATACGTCAGAAACCATTATTGCGCGTTCAAAAGTCGCCTAAGGTCACTATCAGCTAGCAAATATTT
CTTGTCAAAA
