>Addgene plasmid #71275 | pCAM-kan-R4R3 | addgene partial sequence | sequence record 132641 | M13-Rev 5'-CAGGAAACAGCTATGACC-3'
GGGCTGCAGGAATTCGATATCCAACTATGTATAATAAAGTTGAACGAGAAACGTAAAATGATATAAATAT
CAATATATTAAATTAGATTTTGCATAAAAAACAGACTACATAATACTGTAAAACACAACATATCCAGTCA
CTATGGCGGCCGCATTAGGCACCCCAGGCTTTACACTTTATGCTTCCGGCTCGTATAATGTGTGGATTTT
GAGTTAGGATCCGTCGAGATTTTCAGGAGCTAAGGAAGCTAAAATGGAGAAAAAAATCACTGGATATACC
ACCGTTGATATATCCCAATGGCATCGTAAAGAACATTTTGAGGCATTTCAGTCAGTTGCTCAATGTACCT
ATAACCAGACCGTTCAGCTGGATATTACGGCCTTTTTAAAGACCGTAAAGAAAAATAAGCACAAGTTTTA
TCCGGCCTTTATTCACATTCTTGCCCGCCTGATGAATGCTCATCCGGAATTCCGTATGGCAATGAAAGAC
GGTGAGCTGGTGATATGGGATAGTGTTCACCC
